LOCUS       Exported 3193 bp ds-DNA circular SYN 12-MAY-2021
DEFINITION  GoldenBraid level 1 Alpha plant expression vector. .
ACCESSION   .
VERSION     .
KEYWORDS    pDGB1_alpha2
SOURCE      synthetic DNA construct
  ORGANISM  synthetic DNA construct
REFERENCE   1 (bases 1 to 3193)
  AUTHORS   Sarrion-Perdigones A, Vazquez-Vilar M, Palaci J, Castelijns B,
            Forment J, Ziarsolo P, Blanca J, Granell A, Orzaez D
  TITLE     GoldenBraid 2.0: a comprehensive DNA assembly framework for plant
            synthetic biology.
  JOURNAL   Plant Physiol. 2013 Jul;162(3):1618-31.
  PUBMED    23669743
REFERENCE   2 (bases 1 to 3193)
  AUTHORS   .
  TITLE     Direct Submission
  JOURNAL   Exported May 12, 2021 from SnapGene Server 1.1.58
            http://www.snapgene.com
FEATURES             Location/Qualifiers
     source          1..3193
                     /organism="synthetic DNA construct"
                     /mol_type="other DNA"
     primer_bind     125..144
                     /label=pRS-marker
                     /note="pRS vectors, use to sequence yeast selectable
                     marker"
     primer_bind     338..360
                     /label=M13/pUC Forward
                     /note="In lacZ gene"
     primer_bind     352..369
                     /label=M13 Forward
                     /note="In lacZ gene. Also called M13-F20 or M13 (-21)
                     Forward"
     primer_bind     353..369
                     /label=M13 fwd
                     /note="common sequencing primer, one of multiple similar
                     variants"
     misc_feature    370..426
                     /label=MCS
                     /note="pUC18/19 multiple cloning site"
     primer_bind     complement(439..455)
                     /label=M13 rev
                     /note="common sequencing primer, one of multiple similar
                     variants"
     primer_bind     complement(439..455)
                     /label=M13 Reverse
                     /note="In lacZ gene. Also called M13-rev"
     primer_bind     complement(452..474)
                     /label=M13/pUC Reverse
                     /note="In lacZ gene"
     protein_bind    463..479
                     /label=lac operator
                     /bound_moiety="lac repressor encoded by lacI"
                     /note="The lac repressor binds to the lac operator to
                     inhibit transcription in E. coli. This inhibition can be
                     relieved by adding lactose or
                     isopropyl-beta-D-thiogalactopyranoside (IPTG)."
     promoter        complement(487..517)
                     /label=lac promoter
                     /note="promoter for the E. coli lac operon"
     protein_bind    532..553
                     /label=CAP binding site
                     /bound_moiety="E. coli catabolite activator protein"
                     /note="CAP binding activates transcription in the presence
                     of cAMP."
     misc_feature    632..656
                     /label=RB T-DNA repeat
                     /note="right border repeat from nopaline C58 T-DNA"
     rep_origin      complement(747..1335)
                     /direction=LEFT
                     /label=ori
                     /note="high-copy-number ColE1/pMB1/pBR322/pUC origin of
                     replication"
     primer_bind     complement(827..846)
                     /label=pBR322ori-F
                     /note="pBR322 origin, forward primer"
     CDS             complement(1506..2321)
                     /codon_start=1
                     /gene="aph(3')-Ia"
                     /product="aminoglycoside phosphotransferase"
                     /label=KanR
                     /note="confers resistance to kanamycin in bacteria or G418
                     (Geneticin(R)) in eukaryotes"
                     /translation="MSHIQRETSCSRPRLNSNMDADLYGYKWARDNVGQSGATIYRLYG
                     KPDAPELFLKHGKGSVANVVTDEMVRLNWLTEFMPLPTIKHFIRTPDDAWLLTTAIPGK
                     TAFQVLEEYPDSGENIVDALAVFLRRLHSIPVCNCPFNSDRVFRLAQAQSRMNNGLVDA
                     SDFDDERNGWPVEQVWKEMHKLLPFSPDSVVTHGDFSLDNLIFDEGKLIGCIDVGRVGI
                     ADRYQDLAILWNCLGEFSPSLQKRLFQKYGIDNPDMNKLQFHLMLDEFF"
     primer_bind     2229..2248
                     /label=Kan-R
                     /note="Kanamycin resistance gene, reverse primer"
     primer_bind     2313..2332
                     /label=pENTR-R
                     /note="pENTR vectors, reverse primer"
     rep_origin      2612..3047
                     /label=pSa ori
                     /note="origin of replication from bacterial plasmid pSa"
     misc_feature    3174..3
                     /label=LB T-DNA repeat
                     /note="left border repeat from nopaline C58 T-DNA
                     (truncated)"
ORIGIN
        1 taacaagctt cgtctcagtc aggagagaga cccacagctt gtctgtaagc ggatgccggg
       61 agcagacaag cccgtcaggg cgcgtcagcg ggtgttggcg ggtgtcgggg ctggcttaac
      121 tatgcggcat cagagcagat tgtactgaga gtgcaccata tgcggtgtga aataccgcac
      181 agatgcgtaa ggagaaaata ccgcatcagg cgccattcgc cattcaggct gcgcaactgt
      241 tgggaagggc gatcggcgca ggcctcttcg ctattacgcc agctggcgaa agggggatgt
      301 gctgcaaggc gattaagttg ggtaacgcca gggttttccc agtcacgacg ttgtaaaacg
      361 acggccagtg aattcgagct cggtacccgg ggatcctcta gagtcgacct gcaggcatgc
      421 aagcttggcg taatcatggt catagctgtt tcctgtgtga aattgttatc cgctcacaat
      481 tccacacaac atacgagccg gaagcatata gtgtaaagcc tggggtgcct aatgagtgag
      541 ctaactcaca ttaattgcgt tgcgctcact gcccgctttc cagtcgggaa acctgtcgtg
      601 ccagctgggg tctctcgctt gagacgaagc ttgacaggat atattggcgg gtaaactaag
      661 tcgctgtatg tgtttgtttg agatctcatg tgagcaaaag gccagcaaaa ggccaggaac
      721 cgtaaaaagg ccgcgttgct ggcgtttttc cataggctcc gcccccctga cgagcatcac
      781 aaaaatcgac gctcaagtca gaggtggcga aacccgacag gactataaag ataccaggcg
      841 tttccccctg gaagctccct cgtgcgctct cctgttccga ccctgccgct taccggatac
      901 ctgtccgcct ttctcccttc gggaagcgtg gcgctttctc atagctcacg ctgtaggtat
      961 ctcagttcgg tgtaggtcgt tcgctccaag ctgggctgtg tgcacgaacc ccccgttcag
     1021 cccgaccgct gcgccttatc cggtaactat cgtcttgagt ccaacccggt aagacacgac
     1081 ttatcgccac tggcagcagc cactggtaac aggattagca gagcgaggta tgtaggcggt
     1141 gctacagagt tcttgaagtg gtggcctaac tacggctaca ctagaagaac agtatttggt
     1201 atctgcgctc tgctgaagcc agttaccttc ggaagaagag ttggtagctc ttgatccggc
     1261 aaacaaacca ccgctggtag cggtggtttt tttgtttgca agcagcagat tacgcgcaga
     1321 aaaaaaggat ctcaagaaga tcctttgatc ttttctacgg ggtctgacgc tcagtggaac
     1381 gaaaactcac gttaagggat tttggtcatg agattatcaa aaaggatctt cacctagatc
     1441 cttttaaatt aaaaatgaag ttttaaatca atctaaagta tatatgtgta acattggtct
     1501 agtgattaga aaaactcatc gagcatcaaa tgaaactgca atttattcat atcaggatta
     1561 tcaataccat atttttgaaa aagccgtttc tgtaatgaag gagaaaactc accgaggcag
     1621 ttccatagga tggcaagatc ctggtatcgg tctgcgattc cgactcgtcc aacatcaata
     1681 caacctatta atttcccctc gtcaaaaata aggttatcaa gtgagaaatc accatgagtg
     1741 acgactgaat ccggtgagaa tggcaaaagt ttatgcattt ctttccagac ttgttcaaca
     1801 ggccagccat tacgctcgtc atcaaaatca ctcgcatcaa ccaaaccgtt attcattcgt
     1861 gattgcgcct gagcgagtcg aaatacgcga tcgctgttaa aaggacaatt acaaacagga
     1921 atcgaatgca accggcgcag gaacactgcc agcgcatcaa caatattttc acctgaatca
     1981 ggatattctt ctaatacctg gaatgctgtt ttccctggga tcgcagtggt gagtaaccat
     2041 gcatcatcag gagtacggat aaaatgcttg atggtcggaa gaggcataaa ttccgtcagc
     2101 cagtttagtc tgaccatctc atctgtaaca acattggcaa cgctaccttt gccatgtttc
     2161 agaaacaact ctggcgcatc gggcttccca tacaatcggt agattgtcgc acctgattgc
     2221 ccgacattat cgcgagccca tttataccca tataaatcag catccatgtt ggaatttaat
     2281 cgcggccttg agcaagacgt ttcccgttga atatggctca taacacccct tgtattactg
     2341 tttatgtaag cagacagttt tattgttcat gatgatatat ttttatcttg tgcaatgtaa
     2401 catcagagat tttgagacac aacgtggctt tgttgaataa atcgaacttt tgctgagttg
     2461 aaggatcaga tcacgcatct tcccgacaac gcagaccgtt ccgtggcaaa gcaaaagttc
     2521 aaaatcacca actggtccac ctacaacaaa gctctcatca accgtggctc cctcactttc
     2581 tggctggatg atggggcgat tcaggcgatc cccatccaac agcccgccgt cgagcgggct
     2641 tttttatccc cggaagcctg tggatagagg gtagttatcc acgtgaaacc gctaatgccc
     2701 cgcaaagcct tgattcacgg ggctttccgg cccgctccaa aaactatcca cgtgaaatcg
     2761 ctaatcaggg tacgtgaaat cgctaatcgg agtacgtgaa atcgctaata aggtcacgtg
     2821 aaatcgctaa tcaaaaaggc acgtgagaac gctaatagcc ctttcagatc aacagcttgc
     2881 aaacacccct cgctccggca agtagttaca gcaagtagta tgttcaatta gcttttcaat
     2941 tatgaatata tatatcaatt attggtcgcc cttggcttgt ggacaatgcg ctacgcgcac
     3001 cggctccgcc cgtggacaac cgcaagcggt tgcccaccgt cgagcgcctt tgcccacaac
     3061 ccggcggccg gccgcaacag atcgttttat aaattttttt ttttgaaaaa gaaaaagccc
     3121 gaaaggcggc aacctctcgg gcttctggat ttccgatccc cggaattaga tcttggcagg
     3181 atatattgtg gtg
//
