[The description below was written by a language model from this plasmid's Addgene catalogue record and the feature table of its GenBank file.]
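Description:
pDGB1_alpha2 is an empty destination vector from the GoldenBraid 2.0 modular assembly system for plant synthetic biology, serving as one of the level 1 "alpha" plasmids. It is a compact (about 3.2 kb) binary T-DNA vector derived from the pGreenII backbone. In E. coli it replicates at high copy from a ColE1/pUC-type origin and is selected with kanamycin through an aph(3')-Ia aminoglycoside phosphotransferase gene. It also carries the pSa origin, which in pGreen-type vectors supports replication in Agrobacterium; that normally depends on a replicase supplied in trans from a helper plasmid, as no pSa replication protein gene is annotated here.

The cargo region lies between the nopaline C58 left border (truncated) and right border T-DNA repeats, which define the segment that Agrobacterium transfers into plant cells. Between the borders, the annotation shows a lacZ-alpha style cassette: CAP binding site, lac promoter, lac operator, a pUC18/19 multiple cloning site and the usual M13 sequencing primer sites. The catalogue lists BsaI as both the 5′ and 3′ cloning site, consistent with Type IIS Golden Gate-style assembly in which standard parts such as promoter, coding sequence and terminator replace this cassette to build a transcriptional unit. Loss of the lac cassette would typically allow colour screening for recombinants, though the record does not say so explicitly. No plant promoter, plant selectable marker or reporter is annotated within the empty vector, so these must come from the assembled parts. The record does not describe what distinguishes alpha2 from the other alpha vectors in the set.
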