Addgene plasmid #68225: pDGB1_alpha2
Purpose: GoldenBraid level 1 Alpha plant expression vector.
Depositing lab: Diego Orzaez. Depositing organization: Agencia Estatal Consejo Superior de Investigaciones Científicas, M.P. Publication: GoldenBraid 2.0: a comprehensive DNA assembly framework for plant synthetic biology. Sarrion-Perdigones A, Vazquez-Vilar M, Palaci J, Castelijns B, Forment J, Ziarsolo P, Blanca J, Granell A, Orzaez D. Plant Physiol. 2013 Jul;162(3):1618-31. 10.1104/pp.113.217661 PubMed 23669743.
Backbone
  Vector backbone: pDGB1_alpha2
  Backbone manufacturer: self-made; derived from pGreenII generated at the JIC
  Vector type: Plant Expression, Synthetic Biology
Growth in bacteria
  Bacterial resistance: Kanamycin, 50 μg/mL
  Growth temperature: 37°C
  Growth strain: DH5alpha
  Copy number: High Copy
Gene/Insert
  Gene/Insert name: empty vector
  Cloning method: Restriction Enzyme; 5′ cloning site BsaI (unknown if destroyed); 3′ cloning site BsaI (unknown if destroyed)
  Sequencing primers: 5′ caacctctcgggcttctgga
Terms and licenses: Academic/Nonprofit Terms; Industry Terms: Not Available to Industry
How to cite: pDGB1_alpha2 was a gift from Diego Orzaez (Addgene plasmid # 68225 ; http://n2t.net/addgene:68225 ; RRID:Addgene_68225)
