>Addgene plasmid #68225 | pDGB1_alpha2 | addgene partial sequence | sequence record 128059 | ASK-FN2 5'-CGGCCTTTTTACGGTTCCTG-3'
GCAGTGAGCGCAACGCAATTAATGTGAGTTAGCTCACTCATTAGGCACCCCAGGCTTTACACTATATGCT
TCCGGCTCGTATGTTGTGTGGAATTGTGAGCGGATAACAATTTCACACAGGAAACAGCTATGACCATGAT
TACGCCAAGCTTGCATGCCTGCAGGTCGACTCTAGAGGATCCCCGGGTACCGAGCTCGAATTCACTGGCC
GTCGTTTTACAACGTCGTGACTGGGAAAACCCTGGCGTTACCCAACTTAATCGCCTTGCAGCACATCCCC
CTTTCGCCAGCTGGCGTAATAGCGAAGAGGCCTGCGCCGATCGCCCTTCCCAACAGTTGCGCAGCCTGAA
TGGCGAATGGCGCCTGATGCGGTATTTTCTCCTTACGCATCTGTGCGGTATTTCACACCGCATATGGTGC
ACTCTCAGTACAATCTGCTCTGATGCCGCATAGTTAAGCCAGCCCCGACACCCGCCAACACCCGCTGACG
CGCCCTGACGGGCTTGTCTGCTCCCGGCATCCGCTTACAGACAAGCTGTGGGTCTCTCTCCTGACTGAGA
CGAAGCTTGTTACACCACAATATATCCTGCCAAGATCTAATTCCGGGGATCGGAAATCCAGAAGCCCGAG
AGGTTGCCGCCTTTCGGGCTTTTTCTTTTTCAAAAAAAAAAATTTATAAAACGATCTGTTGCGGCCGGCC
GCCGGGTTGTGGGCAAAGGCGCTCGACGGTGGGCAA
