>Addgene plasmid #68225 | pDGB1_alpha2 | addgene partial sequence | sequence record 129212 | pBR322ori-F 5'-GGGAAACGCCTGGTATCTTT-3'
TCTGACTTGAGCGTCGATTTTTGTGATGCTCGTCAGGGGGGCGGAGCCTATGGAAAAACGCCAGCAACGC
GGCCTTTTTACGGTTCCTGGCCTTTTGCTGGCCTTTTGCTCACATGAGATCTCAAACAAACACATACAGC
GACTTAGTTTACCCGCCAATATATCCTGTCAAGCTTCGTCTCAAGCGAGAGACCCCAGCTGGCACGACAG
GTTTCCCGACTGGAAAGCGGGCAGTGAGCGCAACGCAATTAATGTGAGTTAGCTCACTCATTAGGCACCC
CAGGCTTTACACTATATGCTTCCGGCTCGTATGTTGTGTGGAATTGTGAGCGGATAACAATTTCACACAG
GAAACAGCTATGACCATGATTACGCCAAGCTTGCATGCCTGCAGGTCGACTCTAGAGGATCCCCGGGTAC
CGAGCTCGAATTCACTGGCCGTCGTTTTACAACGTCGTGACTGGGAAAACCCTGGCGTTACCCAACTTAA
TCGCCTTGCAGCACATCCCCCTTTCGCCAGCTGGCGTAATAGCGAAGAGGCCTGCGCCGATCGCCCTTCC
CAACAGTTGCGCAGCCTGAATGGCGAATGGCGCCTGATGCGGTATTTTCTCCTTACGCATCTGTGCGGTA
TTTCACACCGCATATGGTGCACTCTCAGTACAATCTGCTCTGATGCCGCATAGTTAAGCCAGCCCCGACA
CCCGCCAACACCCGCTGACGCGCCCTGACGGGCTTGTCTGCTCCCGGCATCCGCTTACAGACAAGCTGTG
GGTCTCTCTCCTGACTGAGACGAAGCTTGTTACACCACAATATATCCTGCCAAGATCTAATTCCGGG
